>Addgene plasmid #213790 | pAAV-P3-Alb-StayGold | addgene full sequence | sequence record 423990 | Addgene NGS Result
CTGCGCGCTCGCTCGCTCACTGAGGCCGCCCGGGCAAAGCCCGGGCGTCGGGCGACCTTTGGTCGCCCGG
CCTCAGTGAGCGAGCGAGCGCGCAGAGAGGGAGTGGCCAACTCCATCACTAGGGGTTCCTTGTAGTTAAT
GATTAACCCGCCATGCTACTTATCTACTCGAGACCGGGCGCGCCGGGGGAGGCTGCTGGTGAATATTAAC
CAAGGTCACCCCAGTTATCGGAGGAGCAAACAGGGGCTAAGTCCACACGCGTGGTACCGTCTGTCTGCAC
ATTTCGTAGAGCGAGTGTTCCGATACTCTAATCTCCCTAGGCAAGGTTCATATTTGTGTAGGTTACTTAT
TCTCCTTTTGTTGACTAAGTCAATAATCAGAATCAGCAGGTTTGGAGTCAGCTTGGCAGGGATCAGCAGC
CTGGGTTGGAAGGAGGGGGTATAAAAGCCCCTTCACCAGGAGAAGCCGTCACACAGATCCACAAGCTCCT
GGTCGACACTAGTACCGGTGCCACCATGAAGTGGGTAACCTTTCTCCTCCTCCTCTTCGTCTCCGGCTCT
GCTTTTTCCAGGGGTGTGTTTCGCCGAGAAGCACACAAGAGTGAGATCGCCCATCGGTATAATGATTTGG
GAGAACAACATTTCAAAGGCCTAGTCCTGATTGCCTTTTCCCAGTATCTCCAGAAATGCTCATACGATGA
GCATGCCAAATTAGTGCAGGAAGTAACAGACTTTGCAAAGACGTGTGTTGCCGATGAGTCTGCCGCCAAC
TGTGACAAATCCCTTCACACTCTTTTTGGAGATAAGTTGTGTGCCATTCCAAACCTCCGTGAAAACTATG
GTGAACTGGCTGACTGCTGTACAAAACAAGAGCCCGAAAGAAACGAATGTTTCCTGCAACACAAAGATGA
CAACCCCAGCCTGCCACCATTTGAAAGGCCAGAGGCTGAGGCCATGTGCACCTCCTTTAAGGAAAACCCA
ACCACCTTTATGGGACACTATTTGCATGAAGTTGCCAGAAGACATCCTTATTTCTATGCCCCAGAACTTC
TTTACTATGCTGAGCAGTACAATGAGATTCTGACCCAGTGTTGTGCAGAGGCTGACAAGGAAAGCTGCCT
GACCCCGAAGCTTGATGGTGTGAAGGAGAAAGCATTGGTCTCATCTGTCCGTCAGAGAATGAAGTGCTCC
AGTATGCAGAAGTTTGGAGAGAGAGCTTTTAAAGCATGGGCAGTAGCTCGTCTGAGCCAGACATTCCCCA
ATGCTGACTTTGCAGAAATCACCAAATTGGCAACAGACCTGACCAAAGTCAACAAGGAGTGCTGCCATGG
TGACCTGCTGGAATGCGCAGATGACAGGGCGGAACTTGCCAAGTACATGTGTGAAAACCAGGCGACTATC
TCCAGCAAACTGCAGACTTGCTGCGATAAACCACTGTTGAAGAAAGCCCACTGTCTTAGTGAGGTGGAGC
ATGACACCATGCCTGCTGATCTGCCTGCCATTGCTGCTGATTTTGTTGAGGACCAGGAAGTGTGCAAGAA
CTATGCTGAGGCCAAGGATGTCTTCCTGGGCACGTTCTTGTATGAATATTCAAGAAGACACCCTGATTAC
TCTGTATCCCTGTTGCTGAGACTTGCTAAGAAATATGAAGCCACTCTGGAAAAGTGCTGCGCTGAAGCCA
ATCCTCCCGCATGCTACGGCACAGTGCTTGCTGAATTTCAGCCTCTTGTAGAAGAGCCTAAGAACTTGGT
CAAAACCAACTGTGATCTTTACGAGAAGCTTGGAGAATATGGATTCCAAAATGCCATTCTAGTTCGCTAC
ACCCAGAAAGCACCTCAGGTGTCAACCCCAACTCTCGTGGAGGCTGCAAGAAACCTAGGAAGAGTGGGCA
CCAAGTGTTGTACACTTCCTGAAGATCAGAGACTGCCTTGTGTGGAAGACTATCTGTCTGCAATCCTGAA
CCGTGTGTGTCTGCTGCATGAGAAGACCCCAGTGAGTGAGCATGTTACCAAGTGCTGTAGTGGATCCCTG
GTGGAAAGGCGGCCATGCTTCTCTGCTCTGACAGTTGATGAAACATATGTCCCCAAAGAGTTTAAAGCTG
AGACCTTCACCTTCCACTCTGATATCTGCACACTTCCAGAGAAGGAGAAGCAGATTAAGAAACAAACGGC
TCTTGCTGAGCTGGTGAAGCACAAGCCCAAGGCTACAGCGGAGCAACTGAAGACTGTCATGGATGACTTT
GCACAGTTCCTGGATACATGTTGCAAGGCTGCTGACAAGGACACCTGCTTCTCGACTGAGGGTCCAAACC
TTGTCACTAGATGCAAAGACGCCTTAGCCCCCGGGGGTGGAGGCGGTTCAGGCGGAGGTGGCTCTGGCGG
TGGCGGATCAGTCGACGCATCTACTCCCTTCAAGTTCCAATTGAAGGGTACTATCAATGGGAAGTCCTTC
ACAGTAGAGGGAGAGGGAGAGGGAAATAGTCACGAGGGTTCCCACAAGGGGAAGTACGTTTGTACTTCCG
GAAAGTTGCCCATGTCCTGGGCTGCACTCGGGACATCCTTCGGGTACGGTATGAAGTACTACACTAAGTA
CCCATCAGGTCTCAAGAATTGGTTCCACGAGGTTATGCCAGAGGGATTCACGTACGACAGACACATCCAA
TACAAGGGTGACGGATCCATCCACGCAAAGCACCAACACTTCATGAAGAATGGTACTTACCACAATATCG
TCGAGTTCACTGGGCAAGACTTCAAGGAGAACTCTCCCGTACTCACCGGGGACATGAATGTCTCCCTACC
AAATGAGGTACAACACATCCCTAGGGACGACGGGGTTGAGTGTCCAGTCACACTATTGTACCCCCTACTC
TCCGACAAGAGTAAGTGTGTAGAGGCCCACCAAAATACAATATGTAAGCCCCTTCACAATCAACCAGCCC
CAGACGTCCCATACCACTGGATCAGGAAGCAATACACTCAATCCAAGGACGACACTGAGGAGCGGGACCA
CATCTGTCAATCAGAGACACTCGAGGCCCACCTTTAGCGGCCGCGAATTCGATATCAAGCTTATCGATAA
TCAACCTCTGGATTACAAAATTTGTGAAAGATTGACTGGTATTCTTAACTATGTTGCTCCTTTTACGCTA
TGTGGATACGCTGCTTTAATGCCTTTGTATCATGCTATTGCTTCCCGTATGGCTTTCATTTTCTCCTCCT
TGTATAAATCCTGGTTGCTGTCTCTTTATGAGGAGTTGTGGCCCGTTGTCAGGCAACGTGGCGTGGTGTG
CACTGTGTTTGCTGACGCAACCCCCACTGGTTGGGGCATTGCCACCACCTGTCAGCTCCTTTCCGGGACT
TTCGCTTTCCCCCTCCCTATTGCCACGGCGGAACTCATCGCCGCCTGCCTTGCCCGCTGCTGGACAGGGG
CTCGGCTGTTGGGCACTGACAATTCCGTGGTGTTGTCGGGGAAATCATCGTCCTTTCCTTGGCTGCTCGC
CTGTGTTGCCACCTGGATTCTGCGCGGGACGTCCTTCTGCTACGTCCCTTCGGCCCTCAATCCAGCGGAC
CTTCCTTCCCGCGGCCTGCTGCCGGCTCTGCGGCCTCTTCCGCGTCTTCGCCTTCGCCCTCAGACGAGTC
GGATCTCCCTTTGGGCCGCCTCCCCGCTCTCGAGATACGTACGACTGTGCCTTCTAGTTGCCAGCCATCT
GTTGTTTGCCCCTCCCCCGTGCCTTCCTTGACCCTGGAAGGTGCCACTCCCACTGTCCTTTCCTAATAAA
ATGAGGAAATTGCATCGCATTGTCTGAGTAGGTGTCATTCTATTCTGGGGGGTGGGGTGGGGCAGGACAG
CAAGGGGGAGGATTGGGAAGACAATAGCAGGCATGCTGGGGATGCGGTGGGCTCTATGGCTTCTGAGGCG
GAAAGATCTACCACGTGCGGACCGAGCGGCCGCAGGAACCCCTAGTGATGGAGTTGGCCACTCCCTCTCT
GCGCGCTCGCTCGCTCACTGAGGCCGGGCGACCAAAGGTCGCCCGACGCCCGGGCTTTGCCCGGGCGGCC
TCAGTGAGCGAGCGAGCGCGCAGCTGCCTGCAGGGGCGCCTGATGCGGTATTTTCTCCTTACGCATCTGT
GCGGTATTTCACACCGCATA
[95 nt withheld, positions 4151-4245]
T
[46 nt withheld, positions 4247-4292]
C
[141 nt withheld, positions 4294-4434]
CCTTTGACGTTGGAGTCCACGTTCTTT
[37 nt withheld, positions 4462-4498]
ACTCTATCTCGGGCTATTCTTTTGATTTATAAGGGATTTTGCCGATTTCGGTCTATTGGTTAAAAAATGA
GCTGATTTAACAAAAATTTAACGCGAATTTTAACAAAATATTAACGTTTACAATTTTATGGTGCACTCTC
AGTACAATCTGCTCTGATGCCGCATAGTTAAGCCAGCCCCGACACCCGCCAACACCCGCTGACGCGCCCT
GACGGGCTTGTCTGCTCCCGGCATCCGCTTACAGACAAGCTGTGACCGTCTCCGGGAGCTGCATGTGTCA
GAGGTTTTCACCGTCATCACCGAAACGCGCGAGACGAAAGGGCCTCGTGATACGCCTATTTTTATAGGTT
AATGTCATGATAATAATGGTTTCTTAGACGTCAGGTGGCACTTTTCGGGGAAATGTGCGCGGAACCCCTA
TTTGTTTATTTTTCTAAATACATTCAAATATGTATCCGCTCATGAGACAATAACCCTGATAAATGCTTCA
ATAATATTGAAAAAGGAAGAGTATGAGTATTCAACATTTCCGTGTCGCCCTTATTCCCTTTTTTGCGGCA
TTTTGCCTTCCTGTTTTTGCTCACCCAGAAACGCTGGTGAAAGTAAAAGATGCTGAAGATCAGTTGGGTG
CACGAGTGGGTTACATCGAACTGGATCTCAACAGCGGTAAGATCCTTGAGAGTTTTCGCCCCGAAGAACG
TTTTCCAATGATGAGCACTTTTAAAGTTCTGCTATGTGGCGCGGTATTATCCCGTATTGACGCCGGGCAA
GAGCAACTCGGTCGCCGCATACACTATTCTCAGAATGACTTGGTTGAGTACTCACCAGTCACAGAAAAGC
ATCTTACGGATGGCATGACAGTAAGAGAATTATGCAGTGCTGCCATAACCATGAGTGATAACACTGCGGC
CAACTTACTTCTGACAACGATCGGAGGACCGAAGGAGCTAACCGCTTTTTTGCACAACATGGGGGATCAT
GTAACTCGCCTTGATCGTTGGGAACCGGAGCTGAATGAAGCCATACCAAACGACGAGCGTGACACCACGA
TGCCTGTAGCAATGGCAACAACGTTGCGCAAACTATTAACTGGCGAACTACTTACTCTAGCTTCCCGGCA
ACAATTAATAGACTGGATGGAGGCGGATAAAGTTGCAGGACCACTTCTGCGCTCGGCCCTTCCGGCTGGC
TGGTTTATTGCTGATAAATCTGGAGCCGGTGAGCGTGGAAGCCGCGGTATCATTGCAGCACTGGGGCCAG
ATGGTAAGCCCTCCCGTATCGTAGTTATCTACACGACGGGGAGTCAGGCAACTATGGATGAACGAAATAG
ACAGATCGCTGAGATAGGTGCCTCACTGATTAAGCATTGGTAACTGTCAGACCAAGTTTACTCATATATA
CTTTAGATTGATTTAAAACTTCATTTTTAATTTAAAAGGATCTAGGTGAAGATCCTTTTTGATAATCTCA
TGACCAAAATCCCTTAACGTGAGTTTTCGTTCCACTGAGCGTCAGACCCCGTAGAAAAGATCAAAGGATC
TTCTTGAGATCCTTTTTTTCTGCGCGTAATCTGCTGCTTGCAAACAAAAAAACCACCGCTACCAGCGGTG
GTTTGTTTGCCGGATCAAGAGCTACCAACTCTTTTTCCGAAGGTAACTGGCTTCAGCAGAGCGCAGATAC
CAAATACTGTTCTTCTAGTGTAGCCGTAGTTAGGCCACCACTTCAAGAACTCTGTAGCACCGCCTACATA
CCTCGCTCTGCTAATCCTGTTACCAGTGGCTGCTGCCAGTGGCGATAAGTCGTGTCTTACCGGGTTGGAC
TCAAGACGATAGTTACCGGATAAGGCGCAGCGGTCGGGCTGAACGGGGGGTTCGTGCACACAGCCCAGCT
TGGAGCGAACGACCTACACCGAACTGAGATACCTACAGCGTGAGCTATGAGAAAGCGCCACGCTTCCCGA
AGGGAGAAAGGCGGACAGGTATCCGGTAAGCGGCAGGGTCGGAACAGGAGAGCGCACGAGGGAGCTTCCA
GGGGGAAACGCCTGGTATCTTTATAGTCCTGTCGGGTTTCGCCACCTCTGACTTGAGCGTCGATTTTTGT
GATGCTCGTCAGGGGGGCGGAGCCTATGGAAAAACGCCAGCAACGCGGCCTTTTTACGGTTCCTGGCCTT
TTGCTGGCCTTTTGCTCACATGTTCTTTCCTGCGTTATCCCCTGATTCTGTGGATAACCGTATTACCGCC
TTTGAGTGAGCTGATACCGCTCGCCGCAGCCGAACGACCGAGCGCAGCGAGTCAGTGAGCGAGGAAGCGG
AAGAGCGCCCAATACGCAAACCGCCTCTCCCCGCGCGTTGGCCGATTCATTAATGCAG
Features (pLannotate 1.2.2; 14 found; start..end, strand, type, name):
    516..2339    +  CDS            Alb: ALBU_MOUSE - Also known as Alb-1, Alb1. Experimental evidence at protein level: Swiss-Prot protein existence level 1. Binds water, Ca(2+), Na(+), K(+), fatty acids, hormones, bilirubin and drugs. Its main function is the regulation of the colloidal osmotic pressure of blood. Major zinc transporter in plasma, typically binds about 80% of all plasma zinc (By similarity). Major calcium and magnesium transporter in plasma, binds approximately 45% of circulating calcium and magnesium in plasma (By similarity). Potentially has more than two calcium-binding sites and might additionally bind calcium i
   3055..3079    +  misc_feature   MCS (fragment): pBluescript multiple cloning site
   3079..3667    +  misc_feature   WPRE: woodchuck hepatitis virus posttranscriptional regulatory element
   3685..3909    +  polyA_signal   bGH poly(A) signal: bovine growth hormone polyadenylation signal
   3954..4094    +  repeat_region  AAV2 ITR: inverted terminal repeat of adeno-associated virus serotype 2 inverted
   4099..4150    -  misc_feature   bom (fragment): basis of mobility region from pBR322
   4169..4624    +  rep_origin     f1 ori (sequence partly withheld): f1 bacteriophage origin of replication; arrow indicates direction of (+) strand synthesis
   4625..4674    -  misc_feature   bom (fragment): basis of mobility region from pBR322
   4776..4811    -  CDS            rop (fragment): Rop protein, which maintains plasmids at low copy number; rop
   4906..5010    +  promoter       AmpR promoter: bla
   5011..5871    +  CDS            AmpR: β-lactamase; bla; confers resistance to ampicillin, carbenicillin, and related antibiotics
   6042..6630    +  rep_origin     ori: high-copy-number ColE1/pMB1/pBR322/pUC origin of replication
   6813..3       +  CDS            lacI (fragment) (across the origin): lac repressor; lacI; The lac repressor binds to the lac operator to inhibit transcription in E. coli. This inhibition can be relieved by adding lactose or isopropyl-β-D-thiogalactopyranoside (IPTG).
   6863..130     -  repeat_region  AAV2 ITR (across the origin): inverted terminal repeat of adeno-associated virus serotype 2 inverted
