[The description below was written by a language model from this plasmid's Addgene catalogue record and pLannotate feature annotations shown in this document.]
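Description:
pAAV-P3-Alb-StayGold is an AAV transfer plasmid for mammalian expression, built on the pAAV-P3 backbone and used to package recombinant adeno-associated virus encoding a fusion of mouse serum albumin (Alb) to the photostable green fluorescent protein StayGold. It is propagated in E. coli through a high-copy ColE1/pUC-type origin with ampicillin selection (AmpR under its own bla promoter), and it also carries an f1 phage origin. Short annotated fragments of bom, rop and lacI appear to be backbone remnants rather than functional parts. The catalogue gives a total size of 6,886 bp, whereas the sequenced record is 6,866 nt.

The expression cassette sits between two AAV2 inverted terminal repeats, which are the cis elements needed for replication and encapsidation of the vector genome. According to the catalogue the cassette is driven by the P3 promoter. The feature table does not annotate this promoter, but an unannotated stretch between the upstream ITR and the start of the Alb coding sequence is where it would be expected. The full-length mouse Alb open reading frame follows, with StayGold fused at its C terminus. StayGold, synthesized from the published amino acid sequence, is likewise not annotated and presumably occupies the gap between Alb and the MCS fragment. A WPRE then enhances transcript stability and expression, and a bovine growth hormone polyadenylation signal terminates the transcript.

The design aims to label blood plasma with a genetically encoded fluorescent albumin after AAV delivery. The depositor notes, however, that the signal is dim when AAV8 is injected systemically in C57BL/6 mice, and recommends the monomeric mStayGold version of the construct for plasma expression.
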