Addgene plasmid #213790: pAAV-P3-Alb-StayGold
Purpose: To produce AAV with the P3 promoter to express Alb(mouse)-StayGold fusion protein
Depositing lab: Hajime Hirase. Depositing organization: University of Copenhagen. Publication: Towards enhancing photostability and adeno-associated viral vector delivery for genetically encoded plasma fluorescent labels. Knak PG, Vittani M, Lee AB, Nedergaard L, Elleholm NV, Wang X, Bojarowska Z, Martens MC, Konno A, Hirai H, Nedergaard M, Hirase H. Neurophotonics. 2025 Jun;12(Suppl 2):S22811. doi: 10.1117/1.NPh.12.S2.S22811. Epub 2025 Dec 12. PubMed 41393514.
Backbone
  Vector backbone: pAAV-P3
  Backbone manufacturer: VVF (p438) https://vvf.ethz.ch/
  Backbone size w/o insert (bp): 4354
  Total vector size (bp): 6886
  Vector type: Mammalian Expression, AAV
Growth in bacteria
  Bacterial resistance: Ampicillin, 100 μg/mL
  Growth temperature: 37°C
  Growth strain: NEB Stable
  Copy number: High Copy
Gene/Insert
  Gene/Insert name: Alb (alt name: Alb1 Alb-1)
  Species: M. musculus (mouse)
  Entrez Gene: Alb (a.k.a. Alb-1, Alb1, BCL001, BCL002, BPL001)
  Tag / fusion protein: StayGold (C terminal on insert)
Resource information
  A portion of this plasmid was derived from a plasmid made by: Artificially synthesized the StayGold sequence from the published amino acid sequence by Hirano et al. (2022, NatBioTech).
Terms and licenses: Academic/Nonprofit Terms; Industry Terms: Not Available to Industry
Depositor comments: Dim when AAV8 is injected systemically in C57BL/6 mice. Use pAAV-P3-Alb-mStayGold (Addgene #234549) for plasma expression (AAV8).
How to cite: pAAV-P3-Alb-StayGold was a gift from Hajime Hirase (Addgene plasmid # 213790 ; http://n2t.net/addgene:213790 ; RRID:Addgene_213790)
